Addgene plasmid #214503: AiP1513 - pAAV-AiE2192m-minBG-SYFP2-WPRE-BGHpA
Purpose: AiE2192m is an enhancer sequence, designed to drive AAV-mediated transgene expression in specific populations of brain cells
Depositing lab: Allen Institute for Brain Science & Bosiljka Tasic. Depositing organization: Allen Institute. Publication: A suite of enhancer AAVs and transgenic mouse lines for genetic access to cortical cell types. Ben-Simon Y, Hooper M, Narayan S, Daigle TL, Dwivedi D, Way SW, Oster A, Stafford DA, Mich JK, Taormina MJ, Martinez RA, Opitz-Araya X, Roth JR, Alexander JR, Allen S, Amster A, Arbuckle J, Ayala A, Baker PM, Bakken TE, Barcelli T, Barta S, Bendrick J, Bertagnolli D, Bielstein C, Bishwakarma P, Bowlus J, Boyer G, Brouner K, Casian B, Casper T, Chakka AB, Chakrabarty R, Chance RK, Chavan S, Clark M, Colbert K, Collman F, Daniel S, Departee M, DiValentin P, Donadio N, Dotson N, Egdorf T, Fliss T, Gabitto M, Garcia J, Gary A, Gasperini M, Gloe J, Goldy J, Gore BB, Graybuck L, Greisman N, Haeseleer F, Halterman C, Haradon Z, Hastings SD, Helback O, Ho W, Hockemeyer D, Huang C, Huff S, Hunker A, Johansen N, Jones D, Juneau Z, Kalmbach B, Kannan M, Khem S, Kussick E, Kutsal R, Larsen R, Lee C, Lee AY, Leibly M, Lenz GH, Li S, Liang E, Lusk N, Madigan Z, Malloy J, Malone J, McCue R, Melchor J, Mollenkopf T, Moosman S, Morin E, Newman D, Ng L, Ngo K, Omstead V, Otto S, Oyama A, Pena N, Pham T, Phillips E, Pom CA, Potekhina L, Ransford S, Ray PL, Rette D, Reynoldson C, Rimorin C, Rocha D, Ruiz A, Sanchez REA, Sawyer L, Sedeno-Cortes A, Sevigny JP, Shapovalova N, Shepard N, Shulga L, Sigler AR, Siverts L, Soliman S, Somasundaram S, Staats B, Stewart K, Szelenyi E, Tieu M, Trader C, Tran A, van Velthoven CTJ, Walker M, Wang Y, Weed N, Wirthlin M, Wood T, Wynalda B, Yao Z, Zhou T, Ariza J, Dee N, Reding M, Ronellenfitch K, Mufti S, Sunkin SM, Smith KA, Esposito L, Waters J, Thyagarajan B, Yao S, Lein ES, Zeng H, Levi BP, Ngai J, Ting JT, Tasic B. Cell. 2025 May 16:S0092-8674(25)00513-6. doi: 10.1016/j.cell.2025.05.002. PubMed 40403729.
Backbone
  Vector backbone: pAAV2
  Vector type: AAV
Growth in bacteria
  Bacterial resistance: Ampicillin, 100 μg/mL
  Growth temperature: 37°C
  Growth strain: NEB Stable
  Copy number: High Copy
Gene/Insert
  Gene/Insert name: SYFP2
  Species: Synthetic
  Promoter: minBG
  Cloning method: Gibson Cloning
Terms and licenses: Academic/Nonprofit Terms; Industry Terms: Not Available to Industry
Depositor comments: 5' Cloning Site: SgrAI (destroyed), 3' Cloning Site: SgrAI (destroyed). Please visit https://doi.org/10.1101/2024.06.10.597244 for bioRxiv preprint.
How to cite: AiP1513 - pAAV-AiE2192m-minBG-SYFP2-WPRE-BGHpA was a gift from Allen Institute for Brain Science & Bosiljka Tasic (Addgene plasmid # 214503 ; http://n2t.net/addgene:214503 ; RRID:Addgene_214503)
