[The description below was written by a language model from this plasmid's Addgene catalogue record and pLannotate feature annotations shown in this document.]
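Description:
AiP1513 - pAAV-AiE2192m-minBG-SYFP2-WPRE-BGHpA is an AAV transfer plasmid built on a pAAV2 backbone, intended for packaging a recombinant adeno-associated virus genome that reports enhancer activity in the brain. In bacteria it is maintained through a high-copy ColE1/pUC-type origin and selected with ampicillin via the β-lactamase gene and its promoter. The backbone also carries an f1 phage origin and short remnants of pBR322 rop and bom sequences. The 5,707 nt sequence was annotated automatically. One AAV2 inverted terminal repeat is detected in full, while the other appears only as two short fragments, which is common for these repeat-rich, hard-to-sequence elements and does not by itself show what the plasmid contains.

Between the ITRs lies a single expression cassette, annotated on the reverse strand. The AiE2192m enhancer is placed upstream of minBG, presumably a minimal beta-globin promoter, which has little activity on its own, so that transcription depends on the cell-type specificity of the enhancer. Neither the enhancer nor the minimal promoter is picked up by the annotation, but an unannotated stretch between the SYFP2 coding sequence and the fragmentary ITR is where they would sit. The cassette drives SYFP2, a rapidly maturing monomeric yellow fluorescent protein derived from Aequorea victoria. It is followed by a WPRE, detected as two partial fragments that may indicate a shortened version, which boosts transcript stability and expression, and by the bovine growth hormone polyadenylation signal.

The record states that AiE2192m is designed to drive AAV-mediated transgene expression in specific populations of brain cells, as part of a collection of enhancer AAVs for genetic access to cortical cell types. It does not state which population this enhancer targets. The enhancer's "m" suffix may indicate mouse origin, though this too is not specified.
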