Features (pLannotate 1.2.2; 14 found; start..end, strand, type, name):
    606..710     -  promoter       AmpR promoter: bla
    805..840     +  CDS            rop (fragment): Rop protein, which maintains plasmids at low copy number; rop
    942..991     +  misc_feature   bom (fragment): basis of mobility region from pBR322
    992..1447    -  rep_origin     f1 ori (sequence partly withheld): f1 bacteriophage origin of replication; arrow indicates direction of (+) strand synthesis
   1466..1517    +  misc_feature   bom (fragment): basis of mobility region from pBR322
   1522..1662    -  repeat_region  AAV2 ITR: inverted terminal repeat of adeno-associated virus serotype 2 inverted
   1780..1891    -  polyA_signal   bGH poly(A) signal: bovine growth hormone polyadenylation signal
   1908..1988    -  misc_feature   WPRE (fragment): woodchuck hepatitis virus posttranscriptional regulatory element
   1994..2151    -  misc_feature   WPRE (fragment): woodchuck hepatitis virus posttranscriptional regulatory element
   2191..2907    -  CDS            SYFP2: SYFP2 is a basic (constitutively fluorescent) yellow fluorescent protein published in 2006, derived from Aequorea victoria. It is reported to be a very rapidly-maturing monomer with moderate acid sensitivity.
   4537..4564    -  repeat_region  AAV2 ITR (fragment): inverted terminal repeat of adeno-associated virus serotype 2 inverted
   4593..4620    -  repeat_region  AAV2 ITR (fragment): inverted terminal repeat of adeno-associated virus serotype 2 inverted
   4693..5281    -  rep_origin     ori: high-copy-number ColE1/pMB1/pBR322/pUC origin of replication
   5452..605     -  CDS            AmpR (across the origin): β-lactamase; bla; confers resistance to ampicillin, carbenicillin, and related antibiotics
>Addgene plasmid #214503 | AiP1513 - pAAV-AiE2192m-minBG-SYFP2-WPRE-BGHpA | addgene full sequence | sequence record 438967 | Addgene NGS Result
CGGGAAGCTAGAGTAAGTAGTTCGCCAGTTAATAGTTTGCGCAACGTTGTTGCCATTGCTACAGGCATCG
TGGTGTCACGCTCGTCGTTTGGTATGGCTTCATTCAGCTCCGGTTCCCAACGATCAAGGCGAGTTACATG
ATCCCCCATGTTGTGCAAAAAAGCGGTTAGCTCCTTCGGTCCTCCGATCGTTGTCAGAAGTAAGTTGGCC
GCAGTGTTATCACTCATGGTTATGGCAGCACTGCATAATTCTCTTACTGTCATGCCATCCGTAAGATGCT
TTTCTGTGACTGGTGAGTACTCAACCAAGTCATTCTGAGAATAGTGTATGCGGCGACCGAGTTGCTCTTG
CCCGGCGTCAATACGGGATAATACCGCGCCACATAGCAGAACTTTAAAAGTGCTCATCATTGGAAAACGT
TCTTCGGGGCGAAAACTCTCAAGGATCTTACCGCTGTTGAGATCCAGTTCGATGTAACCCACTCGTGCAC
CCAACTGATCTTCAGCATCTTTTACTTTCACCAGCGTTTCTGGGTGAGCAAAAACAGGAAGGCAAAATGC
CGCAAAAAAGGGAATAAGGGCGACACGGAAATGTTGAATACTCATACTCTTCCTTTTTCAATATTATTGA
AGCATTTATCAGGGTTATTGTCTCATGAGCGGATACATATTTGAATGTATTTAGAAAAATAAACAAATAG
GGGTTCCGCGCACATTTCCCCGAAAAGTGCCACCTGACGTCTAAGAAACCATTATTATCATGACATTAAC
CTATAAAAATAGGCGTATCACGAGGCCCTTTCGTCTCGCGCGTTTCGGTGATGACGGTGAAAACCTCTGA
CACATGCAGCTCCCGGAGACGGTCACAGCTTGTCTGTAAGCGGATGCCGGGAGCAGACAAGCCCGTCAGG
GCGCGTCAGCGGGTGTTGGCGGGTGTCGGGGCTGGCTTAACTATGCGGCATCAGAGCAGATTGTACTGAG
AGTGCACCATAAAATTGTAAACGTTAATATTTTGTTAAAATTCGCGTTAAATTTTTGTTAAATCAGCTCA
TTTTTTAACCAATAGACCGAAATCGGCAAAATCCCTTATAAATCAAAAGAATAGCCCGAGATAGAGT
[37 nt withheld, positions 1118-1154]
AAAGAACGTGGACTCCAACGTCAAAGG
[141 nt withheld, positions 1182-1322]
G
[46 nt withheld, positions 1324-1369]
A
[95 nt withheld, positions 1371-1465]
TATGCGGTGTGAAATACCGCACAGATGCGTAAGGAGAAAATACCGCATCAGGCGCCCCTGCAGGCAGCTG
CGCGCTCGCTCGCTCACTGAGGCCGCCCGGGCAAAGCCCGGGCGTCGGGCGACCTTTGGTCGCCCGGCCT
CAGTGAGCGAGCGAGCGCGCAGAGAGGGAGTGGCCAACTCCATCACTAGGGGTTCCTGCGGCCGCTCGGT
CCGCACGTGAGATCTCATGCCTGCTATTGTCTTCCCAATCCTCCCCCTTGCTGTCCTGCCCCACCCCACC
CCCCAGAATAGAATGACACCTACTCAGACAATGCGATGCAATTTCCTCATTTTATTAGGAAAGGACAGTG
GGAGTGGCACCTTCCAGGGTCAAGGAAGGCACGGGGGAGGGGCAAACAACAGATGGCTGGCAACTAGAAG
GCACAGTCGAAGATCTCTCGAGCCACGGAATTGTCAGTGCCCAACAGCCGAGCCCCTGTCCAGCAGCGGG
CAAGGCAGGCGGCGATGAGTTCCGCCGTGGCAAGAACTAACCAGGATTTATACAAGGAGGAGAAAATGAA
AGCCATACGGGAAGCAATAGCATGATACAAAGGCATTAAAGCAGCGTATCCACATAGCGTAAAAGGAGCA
ACATAGTTAAGAATACCAGTCAATCTTTCACAAATTTTGTAATCCAGAGGTTGATTATGATATCGAATTC
GCGGCCGCGGCGCGCCGTCGACTTACTTGTACAGCTCGTCCATGCCGAGAGTGATCCCGGCGGCGGTCAC
GAACTCCAGCAGGACCATGTGATCGCGCTTCTCGTTGGGGTCTTTGCTCAGCTTGGACTGGTAGCTCAGG
TAGTGGTTGTCGGGCAGCAGCACGGGGCCGTCGCCGATGGGGGTGTTCTGCTGGTAGTGGTCGGCGAGCT
GCACGCCGCCGTCCTCGATGTTGTGGCGGATCTTGAAGTTGGCCTTGATGCCGTTCTTCTGCTTGTCGGC
GGTGATATAGACGTTGTGGCTGTTGTAGTTGTACTCCAGCTTGTGCCCCAGGATGTTGCCGTCCTCCTTG
AAGTCGATGCCCTTCAGCTCGATGCGGTTCACCAGGGTGTCGCCCTCGAACTTCACCTCGGCGCGGGTCT
TGTAGTTGCCGTCGTCCTTGAAGAAGATGGTGCGCTCCTGGACGTAGCCTTCGGGCATGGCGGACTTGAA
GAAGTCGTGCTGCTTCATGTGGTCGGGGTAGCGGGCGAAGCACTGCACGCCGTAGCCCAGGGTGGTCACG
AGGGTGGGCCAGGGCACGGGCAGCTTGCCGGTGGTGCAGATCAGCTTCAGGGTCAGCTTGCCGTAGGTGG
CATCGCCCTCGCCCTCGCCGGACACGCTGAACTTGTGGCCGTTTACGTCGCCGTCCAGCTCGACCAGGAT
GGGCACCACCCCGGTGAACAGCTCCTCGCCCTTGCTCACCATGGTGGCGACCGGTAGCGCTAGCTTCGAA
AGATCTGGATCCCAGAAGCAAATGTAAGCAATAGATGGCTCTGCCCTGACTTTTATGCCCAGCCCGAGCT
CCGCCGGCGCACCCCTGTCAGGCAGCTCAAAATCACCCCTAACCTCCAGCTCGAGGGACCTAATGTCTCT
CACCTGTCTGCACTCACAGGAACAAATGTGGGCATGGGCAAGTCTTAGGATTCCACTGGGGTTTTGGCTT
TTCTACTTAGTGAGGTATCCTTGTATCATTTTCAAATACAGGCAGCAAAGAAAAAGAGCTACACAGCTGT
AATGTCATGAGGCTGGGGATGAAGCCTCCCAGACATGGGATGGGTCTGCTTCCTTCGTGCCTGCAGCCCT
GGGATTACAGGAGAGGAGGCCACTTACAACCATAAACTCTTTGAATCTTAAAAGCAATTAGGAAGCAATT
TGACAAATGGAAATGGGTCTATTTACAGTTTGGCCAAACCTGGAAGAAACAGGCTCCTGGTTTCTCTCTT
TCTGTAACAGGCTTACAGTTTTATAGACATGATGAGAAAAAAGCCAAGAATAGATTCATGCCGTTAAGTT
TCCAGACTGTGTGTAGTTTCTGCCTAGGTGGCCAGTTCCTTCTCTGTCTGGCACCAAGGCTTCATTCAGC
TTCTCCCACTACCAACTGTGAAAAATTGAATTCTTTGGGATCCGTTGTTCAGTAGCTTGAGAAGGGAACA
GGGAAGCATAGCGTCTCTTGAGTATATATCCCCTTCTTCCTCATTGCACAGAATGCATGCACACTTTTAC
ATGACTTATTGAGCATGTGTGCCAAGGCATACCTGTGGAAGTCAGAGAACACTTTAGAGGACTGGGTCTT
CTTCCCCTTAAACCACATGGGTTCTGGGGATCAACATTAAGTCATCAGGCTTGGGATACAGTTGGCTCCT
GAACTCCTCTTGGACACTTTCCTTGGAGCAGGCCTCTCTGAGATCCTCAGGCACAGCCATGGTAACCTTG
GTTACCTTTGGTTGCAAGAGAATTGGGATTGATGGGCCAAAGCTGTTCTAGGGTGACAATCCCATCACAG
ACAGCACACTCAGTGACATAGAAATCTCCATCATCTGCACCCAGGCCAGCAGTCAAGCACAAGGTGCCTG
TACACTGGTTCTCAAACAGACCTCAACCTCATCTCCTTCTGTGGTCTTATTATAGTCATCAGGAAGTGGA
AGTCGGCCATCTCCAAAAGGAACGAACCTGTCTCTCACTCTGTCTGTTGTTTTCAATGAAGACAGTGACA
GAGTTTTCATGGGCATCCTTCACAAAGCACAGTTCCACACTGCCACCTTCAGCAGCACAGAGATTTCCCC
ATGTCTTTTGATTCAGATCAAACCAGGATTTCTGTCTTCGATACAGAAAATAATTTTAGAAGTGGCCATA
TGACACAGAGCTGGAGATTTTATTAGCGATAACGTAACACAGATTTGAAGCATGAAAGGAAGGAGAAGGA
GAAGCACTCGGGTAGAAACGACAGCACACACGGGTATGTGCTTCTGAGGAGAAAGGGACCGCCGGCGATT
ATTACTCTTACAACGCGTGCGGCCGCAGGAACCCCTAGTGATGGAGTTGGCCACTCCCTCTCTGCGCGCT
CGCTCGCTCACTGAGGCCGGGCGACCAAAGGTCGCCCGACGCCCGGGCGGCCTCAGTGAGCGAGCGAGCG
CGCAGCTGCCTGCAGGACATGTGAGCAAAAGGCCAGCAAAAGGCCAGGAACCGTAAAAAGGCCGCGTTGC
TGGCGTTTTTCCATAGGCTCCGCCCCCCTGACGAGCATCACAAAAATCGACGCTCAAGTCAGAGGTGGCG
AAACCCGACAGGACTATAAAGATACCAGGCGTTTCCCCCTGGAAGCTCCCTCGTGCGCTCTCCTGTTCCG
ACCCTGCCGCTTACCGGATACCTGTCCGCCTTTCTCCCTTCGGGAAGCGTGGCGCTTTCTCATAGCTCAC
GCTGTAGGTATCTCAGTTCGGTGTAGGTCGTTCGCTCCAAGCTGGGCTGTGTGCACGAACCCCCCGTTCA
GCCCGACCGCTGCGCCTTATCCGGTAACTATCGTCTTGAGTCCAACCCGGTAAGACACGACTTATCGCCA
CTGGCAGCAGCCACTGGTAACAGGATTAGCAGAGCGAGGTATGTAGGCGGTGCTACAGAGTTCTTGAAGT
GGTGGCCTAACTACGGCTACACTAGAAGAACAGTATTTGGTATCTGCGCTCTGCTGAAGCCAGTTACCTT
CGGAAAAAGAGTTGGTAGCTCTTGATCCGGCAAACAAACCACCGCTGGTAGCGGTGGTTTTTTTGTTTGC
AAGCAGCAGATTACGCGCAGAAAAAAAGGATCTCAAGAAGATCCTTTGATCTTTTCTACGGGGTCTGACG
CTCAGTGGAACGAAAACTCACGTTAAGGGATTTTGGTCATGAGATTATCAAAAAGGATCTTCACCTAGAT
CCTTTTAAATTAAAAATGAAGTTTTAAATCAATCTAAAGTATATATGAGTAAACTTGGTCTGACAGTTAC
CAATGCTTAATCAGTGAGGCACCTATCTCAGCGATCTGTCTATTTCGTTCATCCATAGTTGCCTGACTCC
CCGTCGTGTAGATAACTACGATACGGGAGGGCTTACCATCTGGCCCCAGTGCTGCAATGATACCGCGAGA
CCCACGCTCACCGGCTCCAGATTTATCAGCAATAAACCAGCCAGCCGGAAGGGCCGAGCGCAGAAGTGGT
CCTGCAACTTTATCCGCCTCCATCCAGTCTATTAATTGTTGC
